Addgene plasmid #110539: pMEV4
Purpose: (Empty Backbone) The plasmid serves as a backbone for heterologous expression in the model archaeal organism Methanococcus maripaludis.
Depositing lab: William B. Whitman. Depositing organization: University of Georgia. Publication: Engineering the Autotroph Methanococcus maripaludis for Geraniol Production. Lyu Z, Jain R, Smith P, Fetchko T, Yan Y, Whitman WB. ACS Synth Biol. 2016 Jul 15;5(7):577-81. doi: 10.1021/acssynbio.5b00267. Epub 2016 Feb 17. PubMed 26886063.
Backbone
  Vector backbone: pAW42
  Vector type: Synthetic Biology
  Selectable markers: Puromycin
Growth in bacteria
  Bacterial resistance: Ampicillin, 100 μg/mL
  Growth temperature: 37°C
  Growth strain: DH5alpha
  Copy number: Unknown
Gene/Insert
  Cloning method: Restriction Enzyme
Terms and licenses: Academic/Nonprofit Terms; Industry Terms
How to cite: pMEV4 was a gift from William B. Whitman (Addgene plasmid # 110539 ; http://n2t.net/addgene:110539 ; RRID:Addgene_110539)
