[The description below was written by a language model from this plasmid's Addgene catalogue record and pLannotate feature annotations shown in this document.]
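Description:
pMEV4 is an empty-backbone vector of about 4.4 kb, derived from pAW42 and catalogued as a synthetic biology tool for heterologous gene expression in the model methanogenic archaeon Methanococcus maripaludis. It works as an E. coli shuttle plasmid. The bacterial portion carries a high-copy ColE1/pMB1-type origin of replication and the β-lactamase gene with its native bla promoter, giving ampicillin resistance. Short remnants of the pBR322 bom and rop regions are also detected, which points to a pBR322-family ancestry, but both are fragments and are unlikely to be functional.

For selection in the archaeal host, the plasmid carries the pac gene from Streptomyces alboniger. It encodes puromycin N-acetyltransferase, which detoxifies puromycin, matching the puromycin marker listed in the catalogue. A small fragment of the neighbouring Streptomyces dmpM gene sits just downstream of pac and was probably carried along with the original resistance fragment. A sequence matching the BioBrick suffix lies upstream of the pac cassette and probably reflects restriction sites in the cloning region, since genes of interest are inserted by restriction enzyme cloning.

The automated annotation does not identify any archaeal promoter, terminator or methanococcal replication element. The record therefore does not state what drives expression of pac or of an inserted gene, or how the plasmid is maintained in M. maripaludis, and a sizeable part of the sequence remains unannotated. The depositor sequence and the repository's sequencing result show the same eight features in opposite orientation and differ by one nucleotide in length. The associated publication concerns engineering M. maripaludis for geraniol production.
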