Features (pLannotate 1.2.2; 8 found; start..end, strand, type, name):
    219..239     +  misc_feature   BioBrick suffix: universal suffix for all parts
    549..1145    +  CDS            pac: PUAC_STRAD - Protein predicted: Swiss-Prot protein existence level 4. Detoxification of puromycin. From Streptomyces alboniger.
   1151..1282    +  CDS            dmpM (fragment): DMPM_STRAD - Protein inferred from homology: Swiss-Prot protein existence level 3. From Streptomyces alboniger.
   1500..1547    -  misc_feature   bom (fragment): basis of mobility region from pBR322
   1649..1684    -  CDS            rop (fragment): Rop protein, which maintains plasmids at low copy number; rop
   1779..1883    +  promoter       AmpR promoter: bla
   1884..2744    +  CDS            AmpR: β-lactamase; bla; confers resistance to ampicillin, carbenicillin, and related antibiotics
   2915..3503    +  rep_origin     ori: high-copy-number ColE1/pMB1/pBR322/pUC origin of replication
>Addgene plasmid #110539 | pMEV4 | depositor full sequence | sequence record 207941 | pMEV4 sequence 4400 bps
TTATCGAGATAAGAATTACTAGATGAATTCGCGCCCGGTTCTAGACGAGATAAGAATTACTAGATAATTC
AGCTGATCGATCAAAATATAACATAAATAACATAGGTTTAAATAATTTAAAGGCATATTTTATATAAACA
ATTGTAAAATATTGGCTTATGAAATTTGTTAAAATTTAGCTAATAAGCTATTGATATTATAATTTTATAG
ATAACTAATACTAGTAGCGGCCGCTGCAGATAAAAAACGCCCTATTCGTAATATACTATTCAAAACTAAA
TATTCATTGAAATATTTGGGTAATAATTAATATTAATCTAATATTTAGATATTGAGATATAATAATAACA
TTTTTTTAAAAAATCATCTATTTTCATCTTAATTTTATATATTAAAGCCCATTTTTTGAGTATTCAAATT
CAAATTATTGTGTTATTAACATCTTATATATAAACTTTTCTATTTAATGTTAATGAAAAAGTGAATATAT
ATACATAGAGTAATGTTATGATGTATATATCAAAAAAAACTAGAGGAGACGACCTTCCATGACAGAATAT
AAACCAACAGTTAGATTAGCAACAAGAGATGACGTACCTAGGGCAGTAAGAACTCTTGCAGCAGCTTTTG
CAGATTATCCAGCAACAAGACACACAGTTGATCCAGATAGACACATTGAAAGAGTTACAGAATTACAAGA
ATTATTTTTAACAAGAGTTGGTCTTGATATAGGTAAAGTATGGGTTGCAGATGATGGAGCAGCAGTTGCA
GTTTGGACAACACCAGAATCAGTTGAAGCTGGTGCTGTTTTTGCAGAAATTGGACCAAGAATGGCTGAAT
TATCAGGATCAAGATTAGCAGCTCAGCAACAGATGGAAGGATTACTTGCACCACACAGACCAAAAGAACC
AGCATGGTTTTTAGCAACAGTTGGAGTTTCACCAGATCACCAGGGAAAAGGTTTAGGTTCTGCTGTTGTA
CTTCCTGGTGTTGAAGCAGCTGAAAGAGCAGGAGTTCCAGCATTTTTAGAAACATCAGCACCAAGAAATC
TTCCATTTTATGAAAGACTTGGATTTACAGTTACAGCAGATGTTGAAGTTCCAGAAGGACCAAGAACATG
GTGTATGACAAGAAAACCAGGAGCATAACCATGGCTCCGACCGAAGCCACCCGGGGCGGCCCCGCCGACC
CCGCACCCGCCCCCGAGGCCCACCGCGGGGGACACACCGAACACGCCGACCCTGCTGAACACGCGGCGCA
GTTCGGTGCCCAGGAGCGGATCGGGAATTAATTCGAAGCTGCTGGTGAAAGAGACCCTATCTTACCTGCT
AAAATCTAAGTTAATTACTAATTTATTATTAATTTATTATTAGATTGGGTAAAATAGTAAAAGAAAACTA
AAGGAAACCTAATATGGTTTCCTTTTTTTATATATTTTTAATTCACTGGGGGGATTTAAAACTTCATTTT
TAATTTAAAAGGATCTAGGTGAAGATCCTTGGTGCACTCTCAGTACAATCTGCTCTGATGCCGCATAGTT
AAGCCAGCCCCGACACCCGCCAACACCCGCTGACGCGCCCTGACGGGCTTGTCTGCTCCCGGCATCCGCT
TACAGACAAGCTGTGACCGTCTCCGGGAGCTGCATGTGTCAGAGGTTTTCACCGTCATCACCGAAACGCG
CGAGACGAAAGGGCCTCGTGATACGCCTATTTTTATAGGTTAATGTCATGATAATAATGGTTTCTTAGAC
GTCAGGTGGCACTTTTCGGGGAAATGTGCGCGGAACCCCTATTTGTTTATTTTTCTAAATACATTCAAAT
ATGTATCCGCTCATGAGACAATAACCCTGATAAATGCTTCAATAATATTGAAAAAGGAAGAGTATGAGTA
TTCAACATTTCCGTGTCGCCCTTATTCCCTTTTTTGCGGCATTTTGCCTTCCTGTTTTTGCTCACCCAGA
AACGCTGGTGAAAGTAAAAGATGCTGAAGATCAGTTGGGTGCACGAGTGGGTTACATCGAACTGGATCTC
AACAGCGGTAAGATCCTTGAGAGTTTTCGCCCCGAAGAACGTTTTCCAATGATGAGCACTTTTAAAGTTC
TGCTATGTGGCGCGGTATTATCCCGTATTGACGCCGGGCAAGAGCAACTCGGTCGCCGCATACACTATTC
TCAGAATGACTTGGTTGAGTACTCACCAGTCACAGAAAAGCATCTTACGGATGGCATGACAGTAAGAGAA
TTATGCAGTGCTGCCATAACCATGAGTGATAACACTGCGGCCAACTTACTTCTGACAACGATCGGAGGAC
CGAAGGAGCTAACCGCTTTTTTGCACAACATGGGGGATCATGTAACTCGCCTTGATCGTTGGGAACCGGA
GCTGAATGAAGCCATACCAAACGACGAGCGTGACACCACGATGCCTGTAGCAATGGCAACAACGTTGCGC
AAACTATTAACTGGCGAACTACTTACTCTAGCTTCCCGGCAACAATTAATAGACTGGATGGAGGCGGATA
AAGTTGCAGGACCACTTCTGCGCTCGGCCCTTCCGGCTGGCTGGTTTATTGCTGATAAATCTGGAGCCGG
TGAGCGTGGGTCTCGCGGTATCATTGCAGCACTGGGGCCAGATGGTAAGCCCTCCCGTATCGTAGTTATC
TACACGACGGGGAGTCAGGCAACTATGGATGAACGAAATAGACAGATCGCTGAGATAGGTGCCTCACTGA
TTAAGCATTGGTAACTGTCAGACCAAGTTTACTCATATATACTTTAGATTGATTTAAAACTTCATTTTTA
ATTTAAAAGGATCTAGGTGAAGATCCTTTTTGATAATCTCATGACCAAAATCCCTTAACGTGAGTTTTCG
TTCCACTGAGCGTCAGACCCCGTAGAAAAGATCAAAGGATCTTCTTGAGATCCTTTTTTTCTGCGCGTAA
TCTGCTGCTTGCAAACAAAAAAACCACCGCTACCAGCGGTGGTTTGTTTGCCGGATCAAGAGCTACCAAC
TCTTTTTCCGAAGGTAACTGGCTTCAGCAGAGCGCAGATACCAAATACTGTTCTTCTAGTGTAGCCGTAG
TTAGGCCACCACTTCAAGAACTCTGTAGCACCGCCTACATACCTCGCTCTGCTAATCCTGTTACCAGTGG
CTGCTGCCAGTGGCGATAAGTCGTGTCTTACCGGGTTGGACTCAAGACGATAGTTACCGGATAAGGCGCA
GCGGTCGGGCTGAACGGGGGGTTCGTGCACACAGCCCAGCTTGGAGCGAACGACCTACACCGAACTGAGA
TACCTACAGCGTGAGCTATGAGAAAGCGCCACGCTTCCCGAAGGGAGAAAGGCGGACAGGTATCCGGTAA
GCGGCAGGGTCGGAACAGGAGAGCGCACGAGGGAGCTTCCAGGGGGAAACGCCTGGTATCTTTATAGTCC
TGTCGGGTTTCGCCACCTCTGACTTGAGCGTCGATTTTTGTGATGCTCGTCAGGGGGGCGGAGCCTATGG
AAAAACGCCAGCAACGCGGCCTTTTTACGGTTCCTGGCCTTTTGCTGGCCTTTTGCTCACATGGTACCCA
TTATTTAGTTTTTTTTTATCACCACAACGTATAAACCCCCTTTCAGAAGAAAACAGAGAATGAAAACAGA
TTTTAATTTATATATCGTATCTATAATTTAGTTTTTTTTTATTGCAGTTTTAGAAGTGCGTTTGTCCTGG
AGCGAAATACACGATATCGTGTAGTCTCCTTCAGATGAAAATAATATTTTTAATTTTCAGAAATATTACT
GGAAAAATACCTGAAAAATATTTGAAAAAAAAACATACACCCAGCGGGGAAAAATCGAACATTTTGAAAA
AGTCTATTTATAGGGTTTAAACAGGGCCAAGACCTGCGGGATATACCCCAAAAATGTTCGATAAAAAAAT
CGAACATTTTTCGAACATTTTTTATAATGTTCGATGTGTGCGAGTATGTTCGATAAAAAAATCGAACATT
TTGAAAGACAATTTGAAGAGATATAAAAAAAATAATCTATTATAATATAGATATATAATATGTTCGATAT
GTTCGATATTTTTTTATATATTATATTATATTTAACCTTGTATTGATTATTGAATAATATTTATTATTAC
TTTTTTTGATTTCTTGTAAAAAATCGAACATATTTTACATATTGTAAAAAATAAAAAAGATTTAAAAAAA
GTGTCCGAAAAAGTTAAACAAACATTATTATTAAAATGTTAGTTTAATATGTATCTTGATATGCTCTTCT
TTCTTTCATGCTTAAACTTGTATAACTGTATGCTTTTTTCATTTCCTTTATTTTGTCCTTTCCTTTCTTT
GTTATCTGGTAATATCCTTCCTTCTTTCCTGCATACTTCAAAAATCCAAGGTTTTTTAAG
