Features (pLannotate 1.2.2; 8 found; start..end, strand, type, name):
     20..67      +  misc_feature   bom (fragment): basis of mobility region from pBR322
    285..416     -  CDS            dmpM (fragment): DMPM_STRAD - Protein inferred from homology: Swiss-Prot protein existence level 3. From Streptomyces alboniger.
    422..1018    -  CDS            pac: PUAC_STRAD - Protein predicted: Swiss-Prot protein existence level 4. Detoxification of puromycin. From Streptomyces alboniger.
   1328..1348    -  misc_feature   BioBrick suffix: universal suffix for all parts
   2463..3051    -  rep_origin     ori: high-copy-number ColE1/pMB1/pBR322/pUC origin of replication
   3222..4082    -  CDS            AmpR: β-lactamase; bla; confers resistance to ampicillin, carbenicillin, and related antibiotics
   4083..4187    -  promoter       AmpR promoter: bla
   4282..4317    +  CDS            rop (fragment): Rop protein, which maintains plasmids at low copy number; rop
>Addgene plasmid #110539 | pMEV4 | addgene full sequence | sequence record 211531 | Addgene NGS Result
GTGTTGGCGGGTGTCGGGGCTGGCTTAACTATGCGGCATCAGAGCAGATTGTACTGAGAGTGCACCAAGG
ATCTTCACCTAGATCCTTTTAAATTAAAAATGAAGTTTTAAATCACCCCCAGTGAATTAAAATATATAAA
AAAAGGAAACCATATTAGGTTTCCTTTAGTTTTCTTTTACTATTTTACCCAATCTAATAATAAATTAATA
ATAAATTAGTAATTAACTTAGATTTTAGCAGGTAAGATAGGGTCTCTTTCACCAGCAGCTTCGAATTAAT
TCCCGATCCGCTCCTGGGCACCGAACTGCGCCGCGTGTTCAGCAGGGTCGGCGTGTTCGGTGTGTCCCCC
GCGGTGGGCCTCGGGGGCGGGTGCGGGGTCGGCGGGGCCGCCCCGGGTGGCTTCGGTCGGAGCCATGGTT
ATGCTCCTGGTTTTCTTGTCATACACCATGTTCTTGGTCCTTCTGGAACTTCAACATCTGCTGTAACTGT
AAATCCAAGTCTTTCATAAAATGGAAGATTTCTTGGTGCTGATGTTTCTAAAAATGCTGGAACTCCTGCT
CTTTCAGCTGCTTCAACACCAGGAAGTACAACAGCAGAACCTAAACCTTTTCCCTGGTGATCTGGTGAAA
CTCCAACTGTTGCTAAAAACCATGCTGGTTCTTTTGGTCTGTGTGGTGCAAGTAATCCTTCCATCTGTTG
CTGAGCTGCTAATCTTGATCCTGATAATTCAGCCATTCTTGGTCCAATTTCTGCAAAAACAGCACCAGCT
TCAACTGATTCTGGTGTTGTCCAAACTGCAACTGCTGCTCCATCATCTGCAACCCATACTTTACCTATAT
CAAGACCAACTCTTGTTAAAAATAATTCTTGTAATTCTGTAACTCTTTCAATGTGTCTATCTGGATCAAC
TGTGTGTCTTGTTGCTGGATAATCTGCAAAAGCTGCTGCAAGAGTTCTTACTGCCCTAGGTACGTCATCT
CTTGTTGCTAATCTAACTGTTGGTTTATATTCTGTCATGGAAGGTCGTCTCCTCTAGTTTTTTTTGATAT
ATACATCATAACATTACTCTATGTATATATATTCACTTTTTCATTAACATTAAATAGAAAAGTTTATATA
TAAGATGTTAATAACACAATAATTTGAATTTGAATACTCAAAAAATGGGCTTTAATATATAAAATTAAGA
TGAAAATAGATGATTTTTTAAAAAAATGTTATTATTATATCTCAATATCTAAATATTAGATTAATATTAA
TTATTACCCAAATATTTCAATGAATATTTAGTTTTGAATAGTATATTACGAATAGGGCGTTTTTTATCTG
CAGCGGCCGCTACTAGTATTAGTTATCTATAAAATTATAATATCAATAGCTTATTAGCTAAATTTTAACA
AATTTCATAAGCCAATATTTTACAATTGTTTATATAAAATATGCCTTTAAATTATTTAAACCTATGTTAT
TTATGTTATATTTTGATCGATCAGCTGAATTATCTAGTAATTCTTATCTCGTCTAGAACCGGGCGCGAAT
TCATCTAGTAATTCTTATCTCGTAACTTAAAAAACCTTGGATTTTTGAAGTATGCAGGAAAGAAGGAAGG
ATATTACCAGATAACAAAGAAAGGAAAGGACAAAATAAAGGAAATGAAAAAAGCATACAGTTATACAAGT
TTAAGCATGAAAGAAAGAAGAGCATATCAAGATACATATTAAACTAACATTTTAATAATAATGTTTGTTT
AACTTTTTCGGACACTTTTTTTAAATCTTTTTTATTTTTTACAATATGTAAAATATGTTCGATTTTTTAC
AAGAAATCAAAAAAAGTAATAATAAATATTATTCAATAATCAATACAAGGTTAAATATAATATAATATAT
AAAAAAATATCGAACATATCGAACATATTATATATCTATATTATAATAGATTATTTTTTTTATATCTCTT
CAAATTGTCTTTCAAAATGTTCGATTTTTTTATCGAACATACTCGCACACATCGAACATTATAAAAAATG
TTCGAAAAATGTTCGATTTTTTTATCGAACATTTTTGGGGTATATCCCGCAGGTCTTGGCCCTGTTTAAA
CCCTATAAATAGACTTTTTCAAAATGTTCGATTTTTCCCCGCTGGGTGTATGTTTTTTTTTCAAATATTT
TTCAGGTATTTTTCCAGTAATATTTCTGAAAATTAAAAATATTATTTTCATCTGAAGGAGACTACACGAT
ATCGTGTATTTCGCTCCAGGACAAACGCACTTCTAAAACTGCAATAAAAAAAAACTAAATTATAGATACG
ATATATAAATTAAAATCTGTTTTCATTCTCTGTTTTCTTCTGAAAGGGGGTTTATACGTTGTGGTGATAA
AAAAAAACTAAATAATGGGTACCATGTGAGCAAAAGGCCAGCAAAAGGCCAGGAACCGTAAAAAGGCCGC
GTTGCTGGCGTTTTTCCATAGGCTCCGCCCCCCTGACGAGCATCACAAAAATCGACGCTCAAGTCAGAGG
TGGCGAAACCCGACAGGACTATAAAGATACCAGGCGTTTCCCCCTGGAAGCTCCCTCGTGCGCTCTCCTG
TTCCGACCCTGCCGCTTACCGGATACCTGTCCGCCTTTCTCCCTTCGGGAAGCGTGGCGCTTTCTCATAG
CTCACGCTGTAGGTATCTCAGTTCGGTGTAGGTCGTTCGCTCCAAGCTGGGCTGTGTGCACGAACCCCCC
GTTCAGCCCGACCGCTGCGCCTTATCCGGTAACTATCGTCTTGAGTCCAACCCGGTAAGACACGACTTAT
CGCCACTGGCAGCAGCCACTGGTAACAGGATTAGCAGAGCGAGGTATGTAGGCGGTGCTACAGAGTTCTT
GAAGTGGTGGCCTAACTACGGCTACACTAGAAGAACAGTATTTGGTATCTGCGCTCTGCTGAAGCCAGTT
ACCTTCGGAAAAAGAGTTGGTAGCTCTTGATCCGGCAAACAAACCACCGCTGGTAGCGGTGGTTTTTTTG
TTTGCAAGCAGCAGATTACGCGCAGAAAAAAAGGATCTCAAGAAGATCCTTTGATCTTTTCTACGGGGTC
TGACGCTCAGTGGAACGAAAACTCACGTTAAGGGATTTTGGTCATGAGATTATCAAAAAGGATCTTCACC
TAGATCCTTTTAAATTAAAAATGAAGTTTTAAATCAATCTAAAGTATATATGAGTAAACTTGGTCTGACA
GTTACCAATGCTTAATCAGTGAGGCACCTATCTCAGCGATCTGTCTATTTCGTTCATCCATAGTTGCCTG
ACTCCCCGTCGTGTAGATAACTACGATACGGGAGGGCTTACCATCTGGCCCCAGTGCTGCAATGATACCG
CGAGACCCACGCTCACCGGCTCCAGATTTATCAGCAATAAACCAGCCAGCCGGAAGGGCCGAGCGCAGAA
GTGGTCCTGCAACTTTATCCGCCTCCATCCAGTCTATTAATTGTTGCCGGGAAGCTAGAGTAAGTAGTTC
GCCAGTTAATAGTTTGCGCAACGTTGTTGCCATTGCTACAGGCATCGTGGTGTCACGCTCGTCGTTTGGT
ATGGCTTCATTCAGCTCCGGTTCCCAACGATCAAGGCGAGTTACATGATCCCCCATGTTGTGCAAAAAAG
CGGTTAGCTCCTTCGGTCCTCCGATCGTTGTCAGAAGTAAGTTGGCCGCAGTGTTATCACTCATGGTTAT
GGCAGCACTGCATAATTCTCTTACTGTCATGCCATCCGTAAGATGCTTTTCTGTGACTGGTGAGTACTCA
ACCAAGTCATTCTGAGAATAGTGTATGCGGCGACCGAGTTGCTCTTGCCCGGCGTCAATACGGGATAATA
CCGCGCCACATAGCAGAACTTTAAAAGTGCTCATCATTGGAAAACGTTCTTCGGGGCGAAAACTCTCAAG
GATCTTACCGCTGTTGAGATCCAGTTCGATGTAACCCACTCGTGCACCCAACTGATCTTCAGCATCTTTT
ACTTTCACCAGCGTTTCTGGGTGAGCAAAAACAGGAAGGCAAAATGCCGCAAAAAAGGGAATAAGGGCGA
CACGGAAATGTTGAATACTCATACTCTTCCTTTTTCAATATTATTGAAGCATTTATCAGGGTTATTGTCT
CATGAGCGGATACATATTTGAATGTATTTAGAAAAATAAACAAATAGGGGTTCCGCGCACATTTCCCCGA
AAAGTGCCACCTGACGTCTAAGAAACCATTATTATCATGACATTAACCTATAAAAATAGGCGTATCACGA
GGCCCTTTCGTCTCGCGCGTTTCGGTGATGACGGTGAAAACCTCTGACACATGCAGCTCCCGGAGACGGT
CACAGCTTGTCTGTAAGCGGATGCCGGGAGCAGACAAGCCCGTCAGGGCGCGTCAGCGG
